Addgene plasmid #214396: pMK484 (2mAID-Hygro)
Purpose: 2mAID for N-terminal tagging
Depositing lab: Masato Kanemaki. Publication: Combination of AID2 and BromoTag expands the utility of degron-based protein knockdowns. Hatoyama Y, Islam M, Bond AG, Hayashi KI, Ciulli A, Kanemaki MT. EMBO Rep. 2024 Sep;25(9):4062-4077. doi: 10.1038/s44319-024-00224-4. Epub 2024 Aug 23. PubMed 39179892.
Backbone
  Vector backbone: pBluescript
  Vector type: Mammalian Expression, CRISPR
  Selectable markers: Hygromycin
Growth in bacteria
  Bacterial resistance: Ampicillin, 100 μg/mL
  Growth temperature: 37°C
  Growth strain: DH5alpha
  Copy number: High Copy
Gene/Insert
  Gene/Insert name: 2mAID-Hygro
  Species: H. sapiens (human), M. musculus (mouse)
Terms and licenses: Academic/Nonprofit Terms; Industry Terms: Not Available to Industry
How to cite: pMK484 (2mAID-Hygro) was a gift from Masato Kanemaki (Addgene plasmid # 214396 ; http://n2t.net/addgene:214396 ; RRID:Addgene_214396)
