[The description below was written by a language model from this plasmid's Addgene catalogue record and pLannotate feature annotations shown in this document.]
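Description:
pMK484 (2mAID-Hygro) is a pBluescript-based donor plasmid carrying a degron tagging cassette for CRISPR-assisted knock-in in human or mouse cells. It is maintained in E. coli at high copy through a ColE1/pUC-type origin with ampicillin selection from the bla gene. It retains the usual pBluescript features: an f1 origin, T7 and T3 promoters flanking the cloning region, and lacZα/lac promoter remnants.

The payload sits between the T7 and T3 promoters. It begins with two tandem coding segments that the automated annotation matches to fragments of the Arabidopsis Aux/IAA proteins IAA3 and IAA17. Given the construct name, these most likely represent the two copies of the mini auxin-inducible degron (mAID), with one copy possibly diverged enough at the nucleotide level to be assigned to a related family member, though the record does not say so. An SV40 polyadenylation signal follows the degron repeats. Next comes a hygromycin resistance cassette (mouse PGK promoter, HygR, PGK poly(A) signal) flanked by two loxP sites in the same orientation, which should allow Cre-mediated removal of the marker after selecting integrated clones.

The catalogue states the purpose as N-terminal tagging. However, the annotated layout, with the degron followed by a poly(A) signal and then the marker, is the arrangement usually seen for cassettes fused to the end of a coding sequence, and the record does not resolve this discrepancy. No homology arms are annotated, so locus-specific arms are presumably added by the user. Tagged proteins can then be depleted on ligand addition in cells expressing the matching auxin receptor F-box protein, as in the AID2 system named in the associated publication.
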