Features (pLannotate 1.2.2; 19 found; start..end, strand, type, name):
      4..432     +  rep_origin     f1 ori (sequence partly withheld): f1 bacteriophage origin of replication; arrow indicates direction of (+) strand synthesis
    463..618     -  CDS            lacZα (fragment): LacZα fragment of β-galactosidase; lacZ fragment
    626..644     +  promoter       T7 promoter: promoter for bacteriophage T7 RNA polymerase
    702..908     +  CDS            IAA3 (fragment): IAA3_ARATH - Also known as SHY2. Experimental evidence at protein level: Swiss-Prot protein existence level 1. Aux/IAA proteins are short-lived transcriptional factors that function as repressors of early auxin response genes at low auxin concentrations. Repression is thought to result from the interaction with auxin response factors (ARFs), proteins that bind to the auxin- responsive promoter element (AuxRE). Plays a central role in auxin regulation of root growth, in gravitropism, and in lateral root formation (PubMed:9895319). Regulated by an auxin-induced protein turnover (PubMed:14617065)
    930..1133    +  CDS            IAA17 (fragment): IAA17_ARATH - Also known as AXR3. Experimental evidence at protein level: Swiss-Prot protein existence level 1. Aux/IAA proteins are short-lived transcriptional factors that function as repressors of early auxin response genes at low auxin concentrations. Repression is thought to result from the interaction with auxin response factors (ARFs), proteins that bind to the auxin- responsive promoter element (AuxRE). Formation of heterodimers with ARF proteins may alter their ability to modulate early auxin response genes expression. From Arabidopsis thaliana (Mouse-ear cress).
   1151..1272    +  polyA_signal   SV40 poly(A) signal: SV40 polyadenylation signal
   1303..1336    -  protein_bind   loxP: Cre-mediated recombination occurs in the 8-bp core sequence (GCATACAT). Cre recombinase
   1397..1896    +  promoter       PGK promoter: mouse phosphoglycerate kinase 1 promoter
   1956..2976    +  CDS            HygR (fragment): aminoglycoside phosphotransferase from E. coli; aph(4)-Ia; confers resistance to hygromycin
   3060..3512    +  polyA_signal   PGK poly(A) signal: mouse phosphoglycerate kinase 1 polyadenylation signal
   3539..3572    -  protein_bind   loxP: Cre-mediated recombination occurs in the 8-bp core sequence (GCATACAT). Cre recombinase
   3621..3639    -  promoter       T3 promoter: promoter for bacteriophage T3 RNA polymerase
   3684..3700    -  protein_bind   lac operator: The lac repressor binds to the lac operator to inhibit transcription in E. coli. This inhibition can be relieved by adding lactose or isopropyl-β-D-thiogalactopyranoside (IPTG). lac repressor encoded by lacI
   3708..3738    -  promoter       lac promoter: promoter for the E. coli lac operon
   3753..3774    -  protein_bind   CAP binding site: CAP binding activates transcription in the presence of cAMP. E. coli catabolite activator protein
   3787..3879    -  CDS            lacI (fragment): lac repressor; lacI; The lac repressor binds to the lac operator to inhibit transcription in E. coli. This inhibition can be relieved by adding lactose or isopropyl-β-D-thiogalactopyranoside (IPTG).
   4062..4650    -  rep_origin     ori: high-copy-number ColE1/pMB1/pBR322/pUC origin of replication
   4821..5681    -  CDS            AmpR: β-lactamase; bla; confers resistance to ampicillin, carbenicillin, and related antibiotics
   5682..5786    -  promoter       AmpR promoter: bla
>Addgene plasmid #214396 | pMK484 (2mAID-Hygro) | addgene full sequence | sequence record 426507 | Addgene NGS Result
CTG
[124 nt withheld, positions 4-127]
C
[91 nt withheld, positions 129-219]
A
[49 nt withheld, positions 221-269]
CCTTTGACGTTGGAGTCCACGTTCTTT
[37 nt withheld, positions 297-333]
ACCCTATCTCGGTCTATTCTTTTGATTTATAAGGGATTTTGCCGATTTCGGCCTATTGGTTAAAAAATGA
GCTGATTTAACAAAAATTTAACGCGAATTTTAACAAAATATTAACGCTTACAATTTCCATTCGCCATTCA
GGCTGCGCAACTGTTGGGAAGGGCGATCGGTGCGGGCCTCTTCGCTATTACGCCAGCTGGCGAAAGGGGG
ATGTGCTGCAAGGCGATTAAGTTGGGTAACGCCAGGGTTTTCCCAGTCACGACGTTGTAAAACGACGGCC
AGTGAGCGCGCGTAATACGACTCACTATAGGGCGAATTGGAGCTCCCCGGGATCCGGTGCTGGGGCAGGC
GCTGGTGCTGGCGCTGGTAAAGAGAAAAGCGCATGTCCTAAAGATCCTGCAAAGCCTCCAGCCAAAGCAC
AGGTGGTTGGATGGCCTCCCGTTAGAAGTTATAGGAAGAACGTTATGGTAAGCTGCCAAAAGTCTAGCGG
TGGGCCCGAAGCGGCGGCTTTTGTAAAAGTGAGCATGGATGGAGCCCCATATTTGAGGAAAATTGATCTC
AGAATGTATAAGGGGGCGGGTGCTGGTGCCGGTGCAAAGGAAAAGTCTGCGTGTCCCAAAGACCCTGCAA
AACCTCCGGCAAAGGCACAGGTCGTGGGTTGGCCGCCAGTGCGATCCTATCGGAAAAACGTAATGGTTAG
CTGCCAGAAGTCTTCAGGGGGTCCCGAAGCTGCGGCGTTTGTGAAAGTAAGTATGGATGGTGCTCCGTAT
CTCCGAAAAATCGACCTCAGAATGTATAAATAACAATTGTTGTTGTTAACTTGTTTATTGCAGCTTATAA
TGGTTACAAATAAAGCAATAGCATCACAAATTTCACAAATAAAGCATTTTTTTCACTGCATTCTAGTTGT
GGTTTGTCCAAACTCATCAATGTATCTTAACGCGTCGATCATATTCAATAACCCTTAATATAACTTCGTA
TAATGTATGCTATACGAAGTTATTAGGTCTGAAGAGGAGTTTACGTCCAGCCAAGCTTAGGATCTCGACC
TCGAAATTCTACCGGGTAGGGGAGGCGCTTTTCCCAAGGCAGTCTGGAGCATGCGCTTTAGCAGCCCCGC
TGGGCACTTGGCGCTACACAAGTGGCCTCTGGCCTCGCACACATTCCACATCCACCGGTAGGCGCCAACC
GACTCCGTTCTTTGGTGGCCCCTTCGCGCCACCTTCTACTCCTCCCCTAGTCAGGAAGTTCCCCCCCGCC
CCGCAGCTCGCGTCGTGCAGGACGTGACAAATGGAAGTAGCACGTCTCACTAGTCTCGTGCAGATGGACA
GCACCGCTGAGCAATGGAAGCGGGTAGGCCTTTGGGGCAGCGGCCAATAGCAGCTTTGCTCCTTCGCTTT
CTGGGCTCAGAGGCTGGGAAGGGGTGGGTCCGGGGGCGGGCTCAGGGGCGGGCTCAGGGGCGGGGCGGGC
GCCCGAAGGTCCTCCGGAGGCCCGGCATTCTGCACGCTTCAAAAGCGCACGTCTGCCGCGCTGTTCTCCT
CTTCCTCATCTCCGGGCCTTTCGACCTGCATCCATCTAGATCTCGAGCAGCTGAAGCTTACCGCTAGCAT
GGATAGATCCGGAAAGCCTGAACTCACCGCGACGTCTGTCGAGAAGTTTCTGATCGAAAAGTTCGACAGC
GTCTCCGACCTGATGCAGCTCTCGGAGGGCGAAGAATCTCGTGCTTTCAGCTTCGATGTAGGAGGGCGTG
GATATGTCCTGCGGGTAAATAGCTGCGCCGATGGTTTCTACAAAGATCGTTATGTTTATCGGCACTTTGC
ATCGGCCGCGCTCCCGATTCCGGAAGTGCTTGACATTGGGGAATTCAGCGAGAGCCTGACCTATTGCATC
TCCCGCCGTGCACAGGGTGTCACGTTGCAAGACCTGCCTGAAACCGAACTGCCCGCTGTTCTGCAGCCGG
TCGCGGAGGCCATGGATGCGATCGCTGCGGCCGATCTTAGCCAGACGAGCGGGTTCGGCCCATTCGGACC
GCAAGGAATCGGTCAATACACTACATGGCGTGATTTCATATGCGCGATTGCTGATCCCCATGTGTATCAC
TGGCAAACTGTGATGGACGACACCGTCAGTGCGTCCGTCGCGCAGGCTCTCGATGAGCTGATGCTTTGGG
CCGAGGACTGCCCCGAAGTCCGGCACCTCGTGCACGCGGATTTCGGCTCCAACAATGTCCTGACGGACAA
TGGCCGCATAACAGCGGTCATTGACTGGAGCGAGGCGATGTTCGGGGATTCCCAATACGAGGTCGCCAAC
ATCTTCTTCTGGAGGCCGTGGTTGGCTTGTATGGAGCAGCAGACGCGCTACTTCGAGCGGAGGCATCCGG
AGCTTGCAGGATCGCCGCGGCTCCGGGCGTATATGCTCCGCATTGGTCTTGACCAACTCTATCAGAGCTT
GGTTGACGGCAATTTCGATGATGCAGCTTGGGCGCAGGGTCGATGCGACGCAATCGTCCGATCCGGAGCC
GGGACTGTCGGGCGTACACAAATCGCCCGCAGAAGCGCGGCCGTCTGGACCGATGGCTGTGTAGAAGTAC
TCGCCGATAGTGGAAACCGACGCCCCAGCACTCGTCCGAGGGCAAAGGAATAGGCTAGCCGCCCGCCCCA
CGACCCGCAGCGCCCGACCGAAAGGAGCGCACGACCCCATGCATCGATGATATCAGATCCCCGGGATGCA
GAAATTGATGATCTATTAAACAATAAAGATGTCCACTAAAATGGAAGTTTTTCCTGTCATACTTTGTTAA
GAAGGGTGAGAACAGAGTACCTACATTTTGAATGGAAGGATTGGAGCTACGGGGGTGGGGGTGGGGTGGG
ATTAGATAAATGCCTGCTCTTTACTGAAGGCTCTTTACTATTGCTTTATGATAATGTTTCATAGTTGGAT
ATCATAATTTAAACAAGCAAAACCAAATTAAGGGCCAGCTCATTCCTCCCACTCATGATCTATAGATCTA
TAGATCTCTCGTGGGATCATTGTTTTTCTCTTGATTCCCACTTTGTGGTTCTAAGTACTGTGGTTTCCAA
ATGTGTCAGTTTCATAGCCTGAAGAACGAGATCAGCAGCCTCTGTTCCACATACACTTCATTCTCAGTAT
TGTTTTGCCAAGTTCTAATTCCATCAGAAGCTGGTCGAGATCCGGAACCCTTAATATAACTTCGTATAAT
GTATGCTATACGAAGTTATTAGGTCCCTCGAAGAGGTTCACTAGGATCCGGTACCCAGCTTTTGTTCCCT
TTAGTGAGGGTTAATTGCGCGCTTGGCGTAATCATGGTCATAGCTGTTTCCTGTGTGAAATTGTTATCCG
CTCACAATTCCACACAACATACGAGCCGGAAGCATAAAGTGTAAAGCCTGGGGTGCCTAATGAGTGAGCT
AACTCACATTAATTGCGTTGCGCTCACTGCCCGCTTTCCAGTCGGGAAACCTGTCGTGCCAGCTGCATTA
ATGAATCGGCCAACGCGCGGGGAGAGGCGGTTTGCGTATTGGGCGCTCTTCCGCTTCCTCGCTCACTGAC
TCGCTGCGCTCGGTCGTTCGGCTGCGGCGAGCGGTATCAGCTCACTCAAAGGCGGTAATACGGTTATCCA
CAGAATCAGGGGATAACGCAGGAAAGAACATGTGAGCAAAAGGCCAGCAAAAGGCCAGGAACCGTAAAAA
GGCCGCGTTGCTGGCGTTTTTCCATAGGCTCCGCCCCCCTGACGAGCATCACAAAAATCGACGCTCAAGT
CAGAGGTGGCGAAACCCGACAGGACTATAAAGATACCAGGCGTTTCCCCCTGGAAGCTCCCTCGTGCGCT
CTCCTGTTCCGACCCTGCCGCTTACCGGATACCTGTCCGCCTTTCTCCCTTCGGGAAGCGTGGCGCTTTC
TCATAGCTCACGCTGTAGGTATCTCAGTTCGGTGTAGGTCGTTCGCTCCAAGCTGGGCTGTGTGCACGAA
CCCCCCGTTCAGCCCGACCGCTGCGCCTTATCCGGTAACTATCGTCTTGAGTCCAACCCGGTAAGACACG
ACTTATCGCCACTGGCAGCAGCCACTGGTAACAGGATTAGCAGAGCGAGGTATGTAGGCGGTGCTACAGA
GTTCTTGAAGTGGTGGCCTAACTACGGCTACACTAGAAGAACAGTATTTGGTATCTGCGCTCTGCTGAAG
CCAGTTACCTTCGGAAAAAGAGTTGGTAGCTCTTGATCCGGCAAACAAACCACCGCTGGTAGCGGTGGTT
TTTTTGTTTGCAAGCAGCAGATTACGCGCAGAAAAAAAGGATCTCAAGAAGATCCTTTGATCTTTTCTAC
GGGGTCTGACGCTCAGTGGAACGAAAACTCACGTTAAGGGATTTTGGTCATGAGATTATCAAAAAGGATC
TTCACCTAGATCCTTTTAAATTAAAAATGAAGTTTTAAATCAATCTAAAGTATATATGAGTAAACTTGGT
CTGACAGTTACCAATGCTTAATCAGTGAGGCACCTATCTCAGCGATCTGTCTATTTCGTTCATCCATAGT
TGCCTGACTCCCCGTCGTGTAGATAACTACGATACGGGAGGGCTTACCATCTGGCCCCAGTGCTGCAATG
ATACCGCGAGACCCACGCTCACCGGCTCCAGATTTATCAGCAATAAACCAGCCAGCCGGAAGGGCCGAGC
GCAGAAGTGGTCCTGCAACTTTATCCGCCTCCATCCAGTCTATTAATTGTTGCCGGGAAGCTAGAGTAAG
TAGTTCGCCAGTTAATAGTTTGCGCAACGTTGTTGCCATTGCTACAGGCATCGTGGTGTCACGCTCGTCG
TTTGGTATGGCTTCATTCAGCTCCGGTTCCCAACGATCAAGGCGAGTTACATGATCCCCCATGTTGTGCA
AAAAAGCGGTTAGCTCCTTCGGTCCTCCGATCGTTGTCAGAAGTAAGTTGGCCGCAGTGTTATCACTCAT
GGTTATGGCAGCACTGCATAATTCTCTTACTGTCATGCCATCCGTAAGATGCTTTTCTGTGACTGGTGAG
TACTCAACCAAGTCATTCTGAGAATAGTGTATGCGGCGACCGAGTTGCTCTTGCCCGGCGTCAATACGGG
ATAATACCGCGCCACATAGCAGAACTTTAAAAGTGCTCATCATTGGAAAACGTTCTTCGGGGCGAAAACT
CTCAAGGATCTTACCGCTGTTGAGATCCAGTTCGATGTAACCCACTCGTGCACCCAACTGATCTTCAGCA
TCTTTTACTTTCACCAGCGTTTCTGGGTGAGCAAAAACAGGAAGGCAAAATGCCGCAAAAAAGGGAATAA
GGGCGACACGGAAATGTTGAATACTCATACTCTTCCTTTTTCAATATTATTGAAGCATTTATCAGGGTTA
TTGTCTCATGAGCGGATACATATTTGAATGTATTTAGAAAAATAAACAAATAGGGGTTCCGCGCACATTT
CCCCGAAAAGTGCCAC
